Addgene plasmid #99303: STARR-seq luciferase validation vector_ORI_GTSE1
Purpose: Luciferase validation vector with GTSE1 enhancer inserted downstream of the reporter gene. The candidate's enhancer activity is reflected by luciferase activity
Depositing lab: Alexander Stark. Depositing organization: Research Institute of Molecular Pathology (IMP). Publication: Resolving systematic errors in widely used enhancer activity assays in human cells. Muerdter F, Boryn LM, Woodfin AR, Neumayr C, Rath M, Zabidi MA, Pagani M, Haberle V, Kazmar T, Catarino RR, Schernhuber K, Arnold CD, Stark A. Nat Methods. 2017 Dec 11. pii: nmeth.4534. doi: 10.1038/nmeth.4534. PubMed 29256496.
Backbone
  Vector backbone: STARR-seq luciferase validation vector_ORI
  Backbone manufacturer: Promega
  Backbone size w/o insert (bp): 3977
  Vector type: Mammalian Expression, Luciferase ; STARR-seq Luciferase validation vector
Growth in bacteria
  Bacterial resistance: Ampicillin, 100 μg/mL
  Growth temperature: 37°C
  Growth strain: DH5alpha
  Copy number: High Copy
Gene/Insert
  Gene/Insert name: enhancer; chr22: 46718429 -46719913
  Species: H. sapiens (human)
  Insert size (bp): 1485
  Cloning method: Gibson Cloning
Terms and licenses: Academic/Nonprofit Terms; Industry Terms: Not Available to Industry
Depositor comments: This vector has the GTSE1 enhancer cloned downstream of the reporter gene; The origin of replication (ORI) substitutes the core promoter . Please see bioRxiv for preprint article. Posted 17 July 2017. DOI: 10.1101/164590
How to cite: STARR-seq luciferase validation vector_ORI_GTSE1 was a gift from Alexander Stark (Addgene plasmid # 99303 ; http://n2t.net/addgene:99303 ; RRID:Addgene_99303)
