[The description below was written by a language model from this plasmid's Addgene catalogue record and pLannotate feature annotations shown in this document.]
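Description:
STARR-seq luciferase validation vector_ORI_GTSE1 is a mammalian luciferase reporter plasmid built on a Promega-derived backbone (3,977 bp without insert; the sequenced record totals 5,468 nt). It is used to test a single candidate enhancer outside a pooled STARR-seq screen. It is maintained in E. coli as a high-copy plasmid through a ColE1/pUC-type origin of replication and selected with ampicillin via the AmpR β-lactamase gene and its bla promoter.

The reporter is the synthetic firefly luciferase gene luc2, and an SV40 polyadenylation signal is also annotated. The defining design feature, according to the depositor, is that no dedicated core promoter is present. The bacterial origin of replication (ORI) takes its place, and the feature table places the ori immediately next to the luciferase coding sequence, consistent with this. The insert is a 1,485 bp human genomic fragment from chromosome 22, the GTSE1 enhancer, introduced by Gibson cloning downstream of the reporter gene. After transfection into mammalian cells, luciferase activity reflects how strongly the candidate enhancer activates transcription.

Several automated annotations are short fragments that should not be read as functional parts. The GTSE1 fragment probably reflects exonic sequence within the cloned genomic locus. The C9orf85 hit also falls in the region where the insert is expected. The RSF ori, TcR and SV40 large T antigen fragments look like backbone remnants or sequence adjoining the SV40 poly(A) region. The table does not annotate the enhancer itself as a feature, so its exact boundaries cannot be read from the record.
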