Features (pLannotate 1.2.2; 10 found; start..end, strand, type, name):
    462..1322    -  CDS            AmpR: β-lactamase confers resistance to ampicillin, carbenicillin, and related antibiotics
   1323..1364    -  promoter       AmpR promoter (fragment): bla
   1382..1507    +  rep_origin     RSF ori (fragment): Plasmids containing the RSF 1030 origin of replication can be propagated in E. coli cells that contain additional plasmids with compatible origins.
   1506..1637    -  CDS            TcR (fragment): tetracycline efflux protein; tet; confers resistance to tetracycline
   2277..2369    +  CDS            GTSE1 (fragment): GTSE1_HUMAN - Experimental evidence at protein level: Swiss-Prot protein existence level 1. May be involved in p53-induced cell cycle arrest in G2/M phase by interfering with microtubule rearrangements that are required to enter mitosis. Overexpression delays G2/M phase progression. From Homo sapiens (Human).
   2816..3034    +  CDS            C9orf85 (fragment): CI085_HUMAN - Experimental evidence at protein level: Swiss-Prot protein existence level 1. From Homo sapiens (Human).
   3139..3207    +  CDS            large T antigen (fragment): large T antigen from SV40 (simian virus 40)
   3230..3351    +  polyA_signal   SV40 poly(A) signal: SV40 polyadenylation signal
   3395..5047    -  CDS            luciferase: firefly luciferase synthetic luc2 version of the luciferase gene
   5152..272     +  rep_origin     ori (across the origin): high-copy-number ColE1/pMB1/pBR322/pUC origin of replication
>Addgene plasmid #99303 | STARR-seq luciferase validation vector_ORI_GTSE1 | addgene full sequence | sequence record 193159 | Addgene NGS Result
GAACGGGGGGTTCGTGCACACAGCCCAGCTTGGAGCGAACGACCTACACCGAACTGAGATACCTACAGCG
TGAGCTATGAGAAAGCGCCACGCTTCCCGAAGGGAGAAAGGCGGACAGGTATCCGGTAAGCGGCAGGGTC
GGAACAGGAGAGCGCACGAGGGAGCTTCCAGGGGGAAACGCCTGGTATCTTTATAGTCCTGTCGGGTTTC
GCCACCTCTGACTTGAGCGTCGATTTTTGTGATGCTCGTCAGGGGGGCGGAGCCTATGGAAAAACGCCAG
CAACGCGGCCTTTTTACGGTTCCTGGCCTTTTGCTGGCCTTTTGCTCACATGTCATGAGATTATCAAAAA
GGATCTTCACCTAGATCCTTTTAAATTAAAAATGAAGTTTTAAATCAATCTAAAGTATATATGAGTAAAC
TTGGTCTGACAGCGGCCGCAAATGCTAAACCACTGCAGTGGTTACCAGTGCTTGATCAGTGAGGCACCGA
TCTCAGCGATCTGCCTATTTCGTTCGTCCATAGTGGCCTGACTCCCCGTCGTGTAGATCACTACGATTCG
TGAGGGCTTACCATCAGGCCCCAGCGCAGCAATGATGCCGCGAGAGCCGCGTTCACCGGCCCCCGATTTG
TCAGCAATGAACCAGCCAGCAGGGAGGGCCGAGCGAAGAAGTGGTCCTGCTACTTTGTCCGCCTCCATCC
AGTCTATGAGCTGCTGTCGTGATGCTAGAGTAAGAAGTTCGCCAGTGAGTAGTTTCCGAAGAGTTGTGGC
CATTGCTACTGGCATCGTGGTATCACGCTCGTCGTTCGGTATGGCTTCGTTCAACTCTGGTTCCCAGCGG
TCAAGCCGGGTCACATGATCACCCATATTATGAAGAAATGCAGTCAGCTCCTTAGGGCCTCCGATCGTTG
TCAGAAGTAAGTTGGCCGCGGTGTTGTCGCTCATGGTAATGGCAGCACTACACAATTCTCTTACCGTCAT
GCCATCCGTAAGATGCTTTTCCGTGACCGGCGAGTACTCAACCAAGTCGTTTTGTGAGTAGTGTATACGG
CGACCAAGCTGCTCTTGCCCGGCGTCTATACGGGACAACACCGCGCCACATAGCAGTACTTTGAAAGTGC
TCATCATCGGGAATCGTTCTTCGGGGCGGAAAGACTCAAGGATCTTGCCGCTATTGAGATCCAGTTCGAT
ATAGCCCACTCTTGCACCCAGTTGATCTTCAGCATCTTTTACTTTCACCAGCGTTTCGGGGTGTGCAAAA
ACAGGCAAGCAAAATGCCGCAAAGAAGGGAATGAGTGCGACACGAAAATGTTGGATGCTCATACTCGTCC
TTTTTCAATATTATTGAAGCATTTATCAGGGTTACTAGTACGTCTCTCAAGACATGTTCTTTCCTGCGTT
ATCCCCTGATTCTGTGGATAACCGTATTACCGCCTTTGAGTGAGCTGATACCGCTCGCCGCAGCCGAACG
ACCGAGCGCAGCGAGTCAGTGAGCGAGGAAGCGGAAGAGCGCTGCCGGCACCTGTCCTACGAGTTGCATG
ATAAAGAAGACAGTCATAAGTGCGGCGACGATAGTCATGCCCCGCGCCCACCGGAAGGAGCTGACTGGGT
TGAAGGCTCTCAAGGGCATCGGTCGACCATGGAGCCAGTGTCTGGGGGCGTGGTGGCGGGACTGGACCTC
TGGGGCCTGTGTTGGGCCCTAGCTCGGTAACTGGTGACCCCTTTGCCCTCTGAGCCTGCTTTTCATCCTG
TTGTGAATATCAGATGAGATCATACACATGGAAATGCTTGTCAACTAAAACAGCACAAACACAGTGTAAT
GAATTATTATTATCCCAGTAAAGTCATGGTTCGGGAAAATGAGGGAATGTGGGCTCTGTTGCGCGTGCCT
GGGAAGCTAAATCCCTGCGGTGTTGTTCCTGTGGGCAAGTGTCTAGCGCATGCAGGTGCCGTCTGACAAG
TCGACTTCGCTCTGTGAAGGTCGTGCTCGGCCCTGATGGGATATACAGCCAGGGTGGGGCGGCGCAGTGA
AGATGGCTCTTCTCTTTCTCCCCCGTGTCCATCCATCAGACCACAGCCTTTGCCTGGGCAGGGGTCCCCG
TGTAGGGGTGAATGCCTCTCATGTGGCTGCCTGCAGCGGGGTGGCCCTTTGTGTACTTGTCTGAGCCAGT
GCCACCTACACTCAAGTTGGGACAGTGGAGATACTCGGAGAATTGCCCATTCGGTGACGATCCCCCAACA
GTAGGTCTCCCCCTGATCACTTTACCTGACCGCACACTTCCTTTCTTGGACTTAGGTGACTCCCCGGACA
GCTCAACACCAAAGCTTTCGCGGGCACAGCGGCCGCAGTCGTGCACGTCAGTTGGCAGGTGAGTGACGTT
GGTCCGCTTCCTCTCTTTATTGCTGTAGAATGACTCACGCATCTGCTTACCTCAACCACTTGGTAACCCT
GCAGCCTGGCCTGCGCATCTGGCTTCCACGCCAGTCTCTTGGGTGCAGGCCGAGCTCCTGATGTGTACCA
GCCCCTTTTAGATCTACTGCAGACTTAAGACATCTGAGACTTCCGCGATGCAGTACGGCAGCTCCCAGCC
CTGGACTGGTGTGGTTGCCATGCCAGGCTGCACAGCAGAAGTCCCTCCAGCGCTCTTAGGACTGCCCGTG
CCCAGCCCACCCCAGGGGTTCTGATTTGGTTCATCTAGGCTGAGGCCCAGCAGCTGGATTTCCTAAAGCT
CCTGGGTGACTGTGACTTGTACCGCAGTTGAAGAGCACTGGCGTGGCACTTTGATTCTGACTTGGCTTTT
TTTTTCTTTTTGAGATGGAGTCTTGCTCTGTCGCCCAGGCTGGAGTGCAGTGGCACGATCTCGGCTCACT
GCAAACTCCACCTCCCGGGTTCACGCCATTCTCCTGCCTCAGCCTCCCTAGTAGCTGGGACTACAGGCAC
CCGCCACCACACCCGGCTAATTATTTTTGTATTTTTTTTAGTAGAGATGGGGTTTCACCGTGTTAGCCAG
GATGGTCTCGATCTCCTGGCCTCGTGATCCGCCCGCCTCTGCCTCCCAAAGTGCTGGGATTATAGGCGTG
AGCCACCGTGTCCGGCCTGACTTGGCTTTGAATCCCAGCTCCGGATCCTTATCGATTTTACCACATTTGT
AGAGGTTTTACTTGCTTTAAAAAACCTCCCACACCTCCCCCTGAACCTGAAACATAAAATGAATGCAATT
GTTGTTGTTAACTTGTTTATTGCAGCTTATAATGGTTACAAATAAAGCAATAGCATCACAAATTTCACAA
ATAAAGCATTTTTTTCACTGCATTCTAGTTGTGGTTTGTCCAAACTCATCAATGTATCTTATCATGTCTG
CTCGAAGCGGCCGGCCGCCCCGACTCTAGAATTATTACACGGCGATCTTGCCGCCCTTCTTGGCCTTAAT
GAGAATCTCGCGGATCTTGCGGGCGTCCAACTTGCCGGTCAGTCCTTTAGGCACCTCGTCCACGAACACA
ACACCACCGCGCAGCTTCTTGGCGGTTGTAACCTGGCTGGCCACATAGTCCACGATCTCCTTCTCGGTCA
TGGTTTTACCGTGTTCCAGCACGACGACTGCGGCGGGCAGCTCGCCGGCATCGTCGTCGGGCAGGCCGGC
GACCCCGGCGTCGAAGATGTTGGGGTGTTGCAGCAGGATGCTCTCCAGTTCGGCTGGGGCTACCTGGTAG
CCCTTGTATTTGATCAGGCTCTTCAGCCGGTCCACGATGAAGAAGTGCTCGTCCTCGTCCCAGTAGGCGA
TGTCGCCGCTGTGCAGCCAGCCGTCCTTGTCGATGAGAGCGTTTGTAGCCTCGGGGTTGTTAACGTAGCC
GCTCATGATCATGGGGCCACGGACGCACAGCTCGCCGCGCTGGTTCACACCCAGTGTCTTACCGGTGTCC
AAGTCCACCACCTTAGCCTCGAAGAAGGGCACCACCTTGCCTACTGCGCCAGGCTTGTCGTCCCCTTCGG
GGGTGATCAGAATGGCGCTGGTTGTTTCTGTCAGGCCGTAGCCCTGGCGGATGCCTGGTAGGTGGAAGCG
TTTGGCCACGGCCTCACCTACCTCCTTGCTGAGCGGCGCCCCGCCGCTGGCGATCTCGTGCAAGTTGCTT
AGGTCGTACTTGTCGATGAGAGTGCTCTTAGCGAAGAAGCTAAATAGTGTGGGCACCAGCAGGGCAGATT
GAATCTTATAGTCTTGCAAGCTGCGCAAGAATAGCTCCTCCTCGAAGCGGTACATGAGCACGACCCGAAA
GCCGCAGATCAAGTAGCCCAGCGTGGTGAACATGCCGAAGCCGTGGTGAAATGGCACCACGCTGAGGATA
GCGGTGTCGGGGATGATCTGGTTGCCGAAGATGGGGTCGCGGGCATGACTGAATCGGACACAAGCGGTGC
GGTGCGGTAGGGCTACGCCCTTGGGCAATCCGGTACTGCCACTACTGTTCATGATCAGGGCGATGGTTTT
GTCCCGGTCGAAGCTCTCGGGCACGAAGTCGTACTCGTTGAAGCCGGGTGGCAAATGGGAAGTCACGAAG
GTGTACATGCTTTGGAAGCCCTGGTAGTCGGTCTTGCTATCCATGATGATGATCTTTTGTATGATCGGTA
GCTTCTTTTGCACGTTGAGGATCTTTTGCAGCCCTTTCTTGCTCACGAATACGACGGTGGGCTGGCTGAT
GCCCATGCTGTTCAGCAGCTCGCGCTCGTTGTAGATGTCGTTAGCTGGGGCCACAGCCACACCGATGAAC
AGGGCACCCAACACGGGCATGAAGAACTGCAAGCTATTCTCGCTGCACACCACGATCCGATGGTTTGTAT
TCAGCCCATAGCGCTTCATAGCTTCTGCCAGCCGAACGCTCATCTCGAAGTACTCGGCGTAGGTAATGTC
CACCTCGATATGTGCGTCGGTAAAGGCGATGGTGCCGGGCACCAGGGCGTAGCGCTTCATGGCTTTGTGC
AGCTGCTCGCCGGCGGTCCCGTCTTCGAGTGGGTAGAATGGCGCTGGGCCCTTCTTAATGTTTTTGGCAT
CTTCCATGGTGGCTTTACCAACAGTACCGGATTGCCAAGCTTCAAAATCCCTTAACGTGAGTTTTCGTTC
CACTGAGCGTCAGACCCCGTAGAAAAGATCAAAGGATCTTCTTGAGATCCTTTTTTTCTGCGCGTAATCT
GCTGCTTGCAAACAAAAAAACCACCGCTACCAGCGGTGGTTTGTTTGCCGGATCAAGAGCTACCAACTCT
TTTTCCGAAGGTAACTGGCTTCAGCAGAGCGCAGATACCAAATACTGTTCTTCTAGTGTAGCCGTAGTTA
GGCCACCACTTCAAGAACTCTGTAGCACCGCCTACATACCTCGCTCTGCTAATCCTGTTACCAGTGGCTG
CTGCCAGTGGCGATAAGTCGTGTCTTACCGGGTTGGACTCAAGACGATAGTTACCGGATAAGGCGCAGCG
GTCGGGCT
