>Addgene plasmid #99303 | STARR-seq luciferase validation vector_ORI_GTSE1 | depositor partial sequence | sequence record 197077 | STARR-seq luciferase validation vector_ORI_GTSE1 sequence 5472 bps
CATGTCTTGAGAGACGTACTAGTAACCCTGATAAATGCTTCAATAATATTGAAAAAGGACGAGTATGAGC
ATCCAACATTTTCGTGTCGCACTCATTCCCTTCTTTGCGGCATTTTGCTTGCCTGTTTTTGCACACCCCG
AAACGCTGGTGAAAGTAAAAGATGCTGAAGATCAACTGGGTGCAAGAGTGGGCTATATCGAACTGGATCT
CAATAGCGGCAAGATCCTTGAGTCTTTCCGCCCCGAAGAACGATTCCCGATGATGAGCACTTTCAAAGTA
CTGCTATGTGGCGCGGTGTTGTCCCGTATAGACGCCGGGCAAGAGCAGCTTGGTCGCCGTATACACTACT
CACAAAACGACTTGGTTGAGTACTCGCCGGTCACGGAAAAGCATCTTACGGATGGCATGACGGTAAGAGA
ATTGTGTAGTGCTGCCATTACCATGAGCGACAACACCGCGGCCAACTTACTTCTGACAACGATCGGAGGC
CCTAAGGAGCTGACTGCATTTCTTCATAATATGGGTGATCATGTGACCCGGCTTGACCGCTGGGAACCAG
AGTTGAACGAAGCCATACCGAACGACGAGCGTGATACCACGATGCCAGTAGCAATGGCCACAACTCTTCG
GAAACTACTCACTGGCGAACTTCTTACTCTAGCATCACGACAGCAGCTCATAGACTGGATGGAGGCGGAC
AAAGTAGCAGGACCACTTCTTCGCTCGGCCCTCCCTGCTGGCTGGTTCATTGCTGACAAATCGGGGGCCG
GTGAACGCGGCTCTCGCGGCATCATTGCTGCGCTGGGGCCTGATGGTAAGCCCTCACGAATCGTAGTGAT
CTACACGACGGGGAGTCAGGCCACTATGGACGAACGAAATAGGCAGATCGCTGAGATCGGTGCCTCACTG
ATCAAGCACTGGTAACCACTGCAGTGGTTTAGCATTTGCGGCCGCTGTCAGACCAAGTTTACTCATATAT
ACTTTAGATTGATTTAAAACTTCATTTTTAATTTAAAAGGATCTAGGTGAAGATCCTTTTTGATAATCTC
ATGACATGTGAGCAAAAGGCCAGCAAAAGGCCAGGAACCGTAAAAAGGCCGCGTTGCTGGCGTTTTTCCA
TAGGCTCCGCCCCCCTGACGAGCATCACAAAAATCGACGCTCAAGTCAGAGGTGGCGAAACCCGACAGGA
CTATAAAGATACCAGGCGTTTCCCCCTGGAAGCTCCCTCGTGCGCTCTCCTGTTCCGACCCTGCCGCTTA
CCGGATACCTGTCCGCCTTTCTCCCTTCGGGAAGCGTGGCGCTTTCTCATAGCTCACGCTGTAGGTATCT
CAGTTCGGTGTAGGTCGTTCGCTCCAAGCTGGGCTGTGTGCACGAACCCCCCGTTCAGCCCGACCGCTGC
GCCTTATCCGGTAACTATCGTCTTGAGTCCAACCCGGTAAGACACGACTTATCGCCACTGGCAGCAGCCA
CTGGTAACAGGATTAGCAGAGCGAGGTATGTAGGCGGTGCTACAGAGTTCTTGAAGTGGTGGCCTAACTA
CGGCTACACTAGAAGAACAGTATTTGGTATCTGCGCTCTGCTGAAGCCAGTTACCTTCGGAAAAAGAGTT
GGTAGCTCTTGATCCGGCAAACAAACCACCGCTGGTAGCGGTGGTTTTTTTGTTTGCAAGCAGCAGATTA
CGCGCAGAAAAAAAGGATCTCAAGAAGATCCTTTGATCTTTTCTACGGGGTCTGACGCTCAGTGGAACGA
AAACTCACGTTAAGGGATTTTGAAGCTTGGCAATCCGGTACTGTTGGTAAAGCCACCATGGAAGATGCCA
AAAACATTAAGAAGGGCCCAGCGCCATTCTACCCACTCGAAGACGGGACCGCCGGCGAGCAGCTGCACAA
AGCCATGAAGCGCTACGCCCTGGTGCCCGGCACCATCGCCTTTACCGACGCACATATCGAGGTGGACATT
ACCTACGCCGAGTACTTCGAGATGAGCGTTCGGCTGGCAGAAGCTATGAAGCGCTATGGGCTGAATACAA
ACCATCGGATCGTGGTGTGCAGCGAGAATAGCTTGCAGTTCTTCATGCCCGTGTTGGGTGCCCTGTTCAT
CGGTGTGGCTGTGGCCCCAGCTAACGACATCTACAACGAGCGCGAGCTGCTGAACAGCATGGGCATCAGC
CAGCCCACCGTCGTATTCGTGAGCAAGAAAGGGCTGCAAAAGATCCTCAACGTGCAAAAGAAGCTACCGA
TCATACAAAAGATCATCATCATGGATAGCAAGACCGACTACCAGGGCTTCCAAAGCATGTACACCTTCGT
GACTTCCCATTTGCCACCCGGCTTCAACGAGTACGACTTCGTGCCCGAGAGCTTCGACCGGGACAAAACC
ATCGCCCTGATCATGAACAGTAGTGGCAGTACCGGATTGCCCAAGGGCGTAGCCCTACCGCACCGCACCG
CTTGTGTCCGATTCAGTCATGCCCGCGACCCCATCTTCGGCAACCAGATCATCCCCGACACCGCTATCCT
CAGCGTGGTGCCATTTCACCACGGCTTCGGCATGTTCACCACGCTGGGCTACTTGATCTGCGGCTTTCGG
GTCGTGCTCATGTACCGCTTCGAGGAGGAGCTATTCTTGCGCAGCTTGCAAGACTATAAGATTCAATCTG
CCCTGCTGGTGCCCACACTATTTAGCTTCTTCGCTAAGAGCACTCTCATCGACAAGTACGACCTAAGCAA
CTTGCACGAGATCGCCAGCGGCGGGGCGCCGCTCAGCAAGGAGGTAGGTGAGGCCGTGGCCAAACGCTTC
CACCTACCAGGCATCCGCCAGGGCTACGGCCTGACAGAAACAACCAGCGCCATTCTGATCACCCCCGAAG
GGGACGACAAGCCTGGCGCAGTAGGCAAGGTGGTGCCCTTCTTCGAGGCTAAGGTGGTGGACTTGGACAC
CGGTAAGACACTGGGTGTGAACCAGCGCGGCGAGCTGTGCGTCCGTGGCCCCATGATCATGAGCGGCTAC
GTTAACAACCCCGAGGCTACAAACGCTCTCATCGACAAGGACGGCTGGCTGCACAGCGGCGACATCGCCT
ACTGGGACGAGGACGAGCACTTCTTCATCGTGGACCGGCTGAAGAGCCTGATCAAATACAAGGGCTACCA
GGTAGCCCCAGCCGAACTGGAGAGCATCCTGCTGCAACACCCCAACATCTTCGACGCCGGGGTCGCCGGC
CTGCCCGACGACGATGCCGGCGAGCTGCCCGCCGCAGTCGTCGTGCTGGAACACGGTAAAACCATGACCG
AGAAGGAGATCGTGGACTATGTGGCCAGCCAGGTTACAACCGCCAAGAAGCTGCGCGGTGGTGTTGTGTT
CGTGGACGAGGTGCCTAAAGGACTGACCGGCAAGTTGGACGCCCGCAAGATCCGCGAGATTCTCATTAAG
GCCAAGAAGGGCGGCAAGATCGCCGTGTAATAATTCTAGAGTCGGGGCGGCCGGCCGCTTCGAGCAGACA
TGATAAGATACATTGATGAGTTTGGACAAACCACAACTAGAATGCAGTGAAAAAAATGCTTTATTTGTGA
AATTTGTGATGCTATTGCTTTATTTGTAACCATTATAAGCTGCAATAAACAAGTTAACAACAACAATTGC
ATTCATTTTATGTTTCAGGTTCAGGGGGAGGTGTGGGAGGTTTTTTAAAGCAAGTAAAACCTCTACAAAT
GTGGTAAAATCGATAAGGATCCGATCCGGAGCTGGGATTCAAAGCCAAGTCAGGCCGGACACGGTGGCTC
ACGCCTATAATCCCAGCACTTTGGGAGGCAGAGGCGGGCGGATCACGAGGCCAGGAGATCGAGACCATCC
TGGCTAACACGGTGAAACCCCATCTCTACTAAAAAAAATACAAAAATAATTAGCCGGGTGTGGTGGCGGG
TGCCTGTAGTCCCAGCTACTAGGGAGGCTGAGGCAGGAGAATGGCGTGAACCCGGGAGGTGGAGTTTGCA
GTGAGCCGAGATCGTGCCACTGCACTCCAGCCTGGGCGACAGAGCAAGACTCCATCTCAAAAAGAAAAAA
AAAGCCAAGTCAGAATCAAAGTGCCACGCCAGTGCTCTTCAACTGCGGTACAAGTCACAGTCACCCAGGA
GCTTTAGGAAATCCAGCTGCTGGGCCTCAGCCTAGATGAACCAAATCAGAACCCCTGGGGTGGGCTGGGC
ACGGGCAGTCCTAAGAGCGCTGGAGGGACTTCTGCTGTGCAGCCTGGCATGGCAACCACACCAGTCCAGG
GCTGGGAGCTGCCGTACTGCATCGCGGAAGTCTCAGATGTCTTAAGTCTGCAGTAGATCTAAAAGGGGCT
GGTACACATCAGGAGCTCGGCCTGCACCCAAGAGACTGGCGTGGAAGCCAGATGCGCAGGCCAGGCTGCA
GGGTTACCAAGTGGTTGAGGTAAGCAGATGCGTGAGTCATTCTACAGCAATAAAGAGAGGAAGCGGACCA
ACGTCACTCACCTGCCAACTGACGTGCACGACTGCGGCCGCTGTGCCCGCGAAAGCTTTGGTGTTGAGCT
GTCCGGGGAGTCACCTAAGTCCAAGAAAGGAAGTGTGCGGTCAGGTAAAGTGATCAGGGGGAGACCTACT
GTTGGGGGATCGTCACCGAATGGGCAATTCTCCGAGTATCTCCACTGTCCCAACTTGAGTGTAGGTGGCA
CTGGCTCAGACAAGTACACAAAGGGCCACCCCGCTGCAGGCAGCCACATGAGAGGCATTCACCCCTACAC
GGGGACCCCTGCCCAGGCAAAGGCTGTGGTCTGATGGATGGACACGGGGGAGAAAGAGAAGAGCCATCTT
CACTGCGCCGCCCCACCCTGGCTGTATATCCCATCAGGGCCGAGCACGACCTTCACAGAGCGAAGTCGAC
TTGTCAGACGGCACCTGCATGCGCTAGACACTTGCCCACAGGAACAACACCGCAGGGATTTAGCTTCCCA
GGCACGCGCAACAGAGCCCACATTCCCTCATTTTCCCGAACCATGACTTTACTGGGATAATAATAATTCA
TTACACTGTGTTTGTGCTGTTTTAGTTGACAAGCATTTCCATGTGTATGATCTCATCTGATATTCACAAC
AGGATGAAAAGCAGGCTCAGAGGGCAAAGGGGTCACCAGTTACCGAGCTAGGGCCCAACACAGGCCCCAG
AGGTCCAGTCCCGCCACCACGCCCCCAGACACTGGCTCCATGTCGACCGATGCCCTTGAGAGCCTTCAAC
CCAGTCAGCTCCTTCCGGTGGGCGCGGGGCATGACTATCGTCGCCGCACTTATGACTGTCTTCTTTATCA
TGCAACTCGTAGGACAGGTGCCGGCAGCGCTCTTCCGCTTCCTCGCTCACTGACTCGCTGCGCTCGGTCG
TTCGGCTGCGGCGAGCGGTATCAGCTCACTCAAAGGCGGTAATACGGTTATCCACAGAATCAGGGGATAA
CGCAGGAAAGAA
